Addgene plasmid #240065: pET15b His SUMO mNeon Δ37 PPM1H
Purpose: Expresses His SUMO mNeon (inserted in loop1) Δ37 PPM1H in bacterial cells
Depositing lab: Suzanne Pfeffer. Depositing organization: Stanford University. Publication: Allosteric regulation of the Golgi-localized PPM1H phosphatase by Rab GTPases modulates LRRK2 substrate dephosphorylation in Parkinson's disease. Adhikari A, Tripathi A, Chiang CY, Sherpa P, Pfeffer SR. J Biol Chem. 2025 Sep 3:110679. doi: 10.1016/j.jbc.2025.110679. PubMed 40912655.
Backbone
  Vector backbone: pET15b
  Vector type: Bacterial Expression
Growth in bacteria
  Bacterial resistance: Ampicillin, 100 μg/mL
  Growth temperature: 37°C
  Growth strain: DH5alpha
  Copy number: High Copy
Gene/Insert
  Gene/Insert name: His SUMO mNeon (loop 1) Δ37 PPM1H
  Species: H. sapiens (human)
  Entrez Gene: PPM1H (a.k.a. ARHCL1, NERPP-2C, URCC2)
  Cloning method: Gibson Cloning
  Sequencing primers: 5′ T4 promoter
Terms and licenses: Academic/Nonprofit Terms; Industry Terms: Not Available to Industry
How to cite: pET15b His SUMO mNeon Δ37 PPM1H was a gift from Suzanne Pfeffer (Addgene plasmid # 240065 ; http://n2t.net/addgene:240065 ; RRID:Addgene_240065)
