[The description below was written by a language model from this plasmid's Addgene catalogue record and pLannotate feature annotations shown in this document.]
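Description:
pET15b His SUMO mNeon Δ37 PPM1H is a bacterial expression plasmid built on the pET15b backbone for producing a fluorescently tagged, N-terminally truncated form of the human phosphatase PPM1H in E. coli. It carries a ColE1/pMB1-type origin together with the pBR322 bom region and the rop gene, and it is selected with ampicillin through the β-lactamase gene. The catalogue lists it as high copy, although rop normally moderates copy number. Leftover fragments of the pBR322 tetracycline resistance gene and its promoter flank the expression region and are non-functional backbone remnants.

Expression is driven by a T7 promoter followed by a lac operator and the T7 gene 10 ribosome binding site, with a T7 terminator downstream. The plasmid also encodes lacI, so transcription is repressed until induction with IPTG in a host that supplies T7 RNA polymerase.

The open reading frame begins, according to the catalogue, with a His tag for affinity purification, which the feature table does not annotate separately. It continues into a SUMO domain, annotated as human SUMO1, which typically aids solubility and allows tag removal by a SUMO protease. The phosphatase sequence follows in two segments, interrupted by an mNeonGreen coding sequence. This matches the stated design of inserting the fluorescent protein into loop 1 of PPM1H lacking its first 37 residues. The automated annotation labels these segments as PPM1J fragments from human and rat. This probably reflects homology-based matching to a related family member rather than the actual identity, which the record gives as human PPM1H. The short SET1 hit just before the terminator is likely backbone-derived sequence.

The associated publication concerns regulation of Golgi-localized PPM1H by Rab GTPases and dephosphorylation of LRRK2 substrates, so the construct presumably supplies purified fluorescent protein for such in vitro studies.
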