Features (pLannotate 1.2.2; 22 found; start..end, strand, type, name):
    104..208     +  promoter       AmpR promoter: bla
    209..1069    +  CDS            AmpR: β-lactamase; bla; confers resistance to ampicillin, carbenicillin, and related antibiotics
   1240..1828    +  rep_origin     ori: high-copy-number ColE1/pMB1/pBR322/pUC origin of replication
   2014..2153    -  misc_feature   bom: basis of mobility region from pBR322
   2255..2446    -  CDS            rop: Rop protein, which maintains plasmids at low copy number; rop
   2463..2843    +  CDS            YPB1_ECOLX: Protein predicted: Swiss-Prot protein existence level 4. From Escherichia coli.
   3085..3709    -  CDS            TcR (fragment): tetracycline efflux protein; tet; confers resistance to tetracycline
   3724..3745    -  protein_bind   CAP binding site: CAP binding activates transcription in the presence of cAMP. E. coli catabolite activator protein
   3758..4840    -  CDS            lacI: lac repressor; lacI; The lac repressor binds to the lac operator to inhibit transcription in E. coli. This inhibition can be relieved by adding lactose or isopropyl-β-D-thiogalactopyranoside (IPTG).
   4841..4918    -  promoter       lacI promoter: lacI
   4926..5205    -  CDS            TcR (fragment): tetracycline efflux protein; tet; confers resistance to tetracycline
   5227..5245    +  promoter       T7 promoter: promoter for bacteriophage T7 RNA polymerase
   5246..5270    +  protein_bind   lac operator: The lac repressor binds to the lac operator to inhibit transcription in E. coli. This inhibition can be relieved by adding lactose or isopropyl-β-D-thiogalactopyranoside (IPTG). lac repressor encoded by lacI
   5285..5307    +  RBS            RBS: efficient ribosome binding site from bacteriophage T7 gene 10 (Olins and Rangwala, 1989)
   5338..5625    +  CDS            SUMO1: SUMO1_HUMAN - Also known as SMT3C, SMT3H3, UBL1. Experimental evidence at protein level: Swiss-Prot protein existence level 1. Ubiquitin-like protein that can be covalently attached to proteins as a monomer or a lysine-linked polymer. Covalent attachment via an isopeptide bond to its substrates requires prior activation by the E1 complex SAE1-SAE2 and linkage to the E2 enzyme UBE2I, and can be promoted by E3 ligases such as PIAS1-4, RANBP2 or CBX4. This post- translational modification on lysine residues of proteins plays a crucial role in a number of cellular processes such as nuclear transpo
   5629..5859    +  CDS            PPM1J (fragment): PPM1J_HUMAN - Also known as PPP2CZ. Experimental evidence at protein level: Swiss-Prot protein existence level 1. From Homo sapiens (Human).
   5890..6597    +  CDS            mNeonGreen: mNeonGreen is a basic (constitutively fluorescent) green/yellow fluorescent protein published in 2013, derived from Branchiostoma lanceolatum. It is reported to be a very rapidly-maturing monomer with moderate acid sensitivity.
   6622..7743    +  CDS            Ppm1j (fragment): PPM1J_RAT - Also known as Ppp2cz. Experimental evidence at protein level: Swiss-Prot protein existence level 1. From Rattus norvegicus (Rat).
   7789..7838    +  CDS            SET1 (fragment): solubility-enhancement tag derived from T7 phage gene 10B
   7846..7893    +  terminator     T7 terminator: transcription terminator for bacteriophage T7 RNA polymerase
   7916..8020    -  CDS            TcR (fragment): tetracycline efflux protein; tet; confers resistance to tetracycline
   8068..8096    -  promoter       tet promoter: E. coli promoter for tetracycline efflux protein gene
>Addgene plasmid #240065 | pET15b His SUMO mNeon Δ37 PPM1H | addgene full sequence | sequence record 486752 | Addgene NGS Result
TTCTTGAAGACGAAAGGGCCTCGTGATACGCCTATTTTTATAGGTTAATGTCATGATAATAATGGTTTCT
TAGACGTCAGGTGGCACTTTTCGGGGAAATGTGCGCGGAACCCCTATTTGTTTATTTTTCTAAATACATT
CAAATATGTATCCGCTCATGAGACAATAACCCTGATAAATGCTTCAATAATATTGAAAAAGGAAGAGTAT
GAGTATTCAACATTTCCGTGTCGCCCTTATTCCCTTTTTTGCGGCATTTTGCCTTCCTGTTTTTGCTCAC
CCAGAAACGCTGGTGAAAGTAAAAGATGCTGAAGATCAGTTGGGTGCACGAGTGGGTTACATCGAACTGG
ATCTCAACAGCGGTAAGATCCTTGAGAGTTTTCGCCCCGAAGAACGTTTTCCAATGATGAGCACTTTTAA
AGTTCTGCTATGTGGCGCGGTATTATCCCGTGTTGACGCCGGGCAAGAGCAACTCGGTCGCCGCATACAC
TATTCTCAGAATGACTTGGTTGAGTACTCACCAGTCACAGAAAAGCATCTTACGGATGGCATGACAGTAA
GAGAATTATGCAGTGCTGCCATAACCATGAGTGATAACACTGCGGCCAACTTACTTCTGACAACGATCGG
AGGACCGAAGGAGCTAACCGCTTTTTTGCACAACATGGGGGATCATGTAACTCGCCTTGATCGTTGGGAA
CCGGAGCTGAATGAAGCCATACCAAACGACGAGCGTGACACCACGATGCCTGCAGCAATGGCAACAACGT
TGCGCAAACTATTAACTGGCGAACTACTTACTCTAGCTTCCCGGCAACAATTAATAGACTGGATGGAGGC
GGATAAAGTTGCAGGACCACTTCTGCGCTCGGCCCTTCCGGCTGGCTGGTTTATTGCTGATAAATCTGGA
GCCGGTGAGCGTGGGTCTCGCGGTATCATTGCAGCACTGGGGCCAGATGGTAAGCCCTCCCGTATCGTAG
TTATCTACACGACGGGGAGTCAGGCAACTATGGATGAACGAAATAGACAGATCGCTGAGATAGGTGCCTC
ACTGATTAAGCATTGGTAACTGTCAGACCAAGTTTACTCATATATACTTTAGATTGATTTAAAACTTCAT
TTTTAATTTAAAAGGATCTAGGTGAAGATCCTTTTTGATAATCTCATGACCAAAATCCCTTAACGTGAGT
TTTCGTTCCACTGAGCGTCAGACCCCGTAGAAAAGATCAAAGGATCTTCTTGAGATCCTTTTTTTCTGCG
CGTAATCTGCTGCTTGCAAACAAAAAAACCACCGCTACCAGCGGTGGTTTGTTTGCCGGATCAAGAGCTA
CCAACTCTTTTTCCGAAGGTAACTGGCTTCAGCAGAGCGCAGATACCAAATACTGTCCTTCTAGTGTAGC
CGTAGTTAGGCCACCACTTCAAGAACTCTGTAGCACCGCCTACATACCTCGCTCTGCTAATCCTGTTACC
AGTGGCTGCTGCCAGTGGCGATAAGTCGTGTCTTACCGGGTTGGACTCAAGACGATAGTTACCGGATAAG
GCGCAGCGGTCGGGCTGAACGGGGGGTTCGTGCACACAGCCCAGCTTGGAGCGAACGACCTACACCGAAC
TGAGATACCTACAGCGTGAGCTATGAGAAAGCGCCACGCTTCCCGAAGGGAGAAAGGCGGACAGGTATCC
GGTAAGCGGCAGGGTCGGAACAGGAGAGCGCACGAGGGAGCTTCCAGGGGGAAACGCCTGGTATCTTTAT
AGTCCTGTCGGGTTTCGCCACCTCTGACTTGAGCGTCGATTTTTGTGATGCTCGTCAGGGGGGCGGAGCC
TATGGAAAAACGCCAGCAACGCGGCCTTTTTACGGTTCCTGGCCTTTTGCTGGCCTTTTGCTCACATGTT
CTTTCCTGCGTTATCCCCTGATTCTGTGGATAACCGTATTACCGCCTTTGAGTGAGCTGATACCGCTCGC
CGCAGCCGAACGACCGAGCGCAGCGAGTCAGTGAGCGAGGAAGCGGAAGAGCGCCTGATGCGGTATTTTC
TCCTTACGCATCTGTGCGGTATTTCACACCGCAATGGTGCACTCTCAGTACAATCTGCTCTGATGCCGCA
TAGTTAAGCCAGTATACACTCCGCTATCGCTACGTGACTGGGTCATGGCTGCGCCCCGACACCCGCCAAC
ACCCGCTGACGCGCCCTGACGGGCTTGTCTGCTCCCGGCATCCGCTTACAGACAAGCTGTGACCGTCTCC
GGGAGCTGCATGTGTCAGAGGTTTTCACCGTCATCACCGAAACGCGCGAGGCAGCTGCGGTAAAGCTCAT
CAGCGTGGTCGTGAAGCGATTCACAGATGTCTGCCTGTTCATCCGCGTCCAGCTCGTTGAGTTTCTCCAG
AAGCGTTAATGTCTGGCTTCTGATAAAGCGGGCCATGTTAAGGGCGGTTTTTTCCTGTTTGGTCACTGAT
GCCTCCGTGTAAGGGGGATTTCTGTTCATGGGGGTAATGATACCGATGAAACGAGAGAGGATGCTCACGA
TACGGGTTACTGATGATGAACATGCCCGGTTACTGGAACGTTGTGAGGGTAAACAACTGGCGGTATGGAT
GCGGCGGGACCAGAGAAAAATCACTCAGGGTCAATGCCAGCGCTTCGTTAATACAGATGTAGGTGTTCCA
CAGGGTAGCCAGCAGCATCCTGCGATGCAGATCCGGAACATAATGGTGCAGGGCGCTGACTTCCGCGTTT
CCAGACTTTACGAAACACGTAAACCGAAGACCATTCATGTTGTTGCTCAGGTCGCAGACGTTTTGCAGCA
GCAGTCGCTTCACGTTCGCTCGCGTATCGGTGATTCATTCTGCTAACCAGTAAGGCAACCCCGCCAGCCT
AGCCGGGTCCTCAACGACAGGAGCACGATCATGCGCACCCGTGGCCAGGACCCAACGCTGCCCGAGATGC
GCCGCGTGCGGCTGCTGGAGATGGCGGACGCGATGGATATGTTCTGCCAAGGGTTGGTTTGCGCATTCAC
AGTTCTCCGCAAGAATTGATTGGCTCCAATTCTTGGAGTGGTGAATCCGTTAGCGAGGTGCCGCCGGCTT
CCATTCAGGTCGAGGTGGCCCGGCTCCATGCACCGCGACGCAACGCGGGGAGGCAGACAAGGTATAGGGC
GGCGCCTACAATCCATGCCAACCCGTTCCATGTGCTCGCCGAGGCGGCATAAATCGCCGTGACGATCAGC
GGTCCAATGATCGAAGTTAGGCTGGTAAGAGCCGCGAGCGATCCTTGAAGCTGTCCCTGATGGTCGTCAT
CTACCTGCCTGGACAGCATGGCCTGCAACGCGGGCATCCCGATGCCGCCGGAAGCGAGAAGAATCATAAT
GGGGAAGGCCATCCAGCCTCGCGTCGCGAACGCCAGCAAGACGTAGCCCAGCGCGTCGGCCGCCATGCCG
GCGATAATGGCCTGCTTCTCGCCGAAACGTTTGGTGGCGGGACCAGTGACGAAGGCTTGAGCGAGGGCGT
GCAAGATTCCGAATACCGCAAGCGACAGGCCGATCATCGTCGCGCTCCAGCGAAAGCGGTCCTCGCCGAA
AATGACCCAGAGCGCTGCCGGCACCTGTCCTACGAGTTGCATGATAAAGAAGACAGTCATAAGTGCGGCG
ACGATAGTCATGCCCCGCGCCCACCGGAAGGAGCTGACTGGGTTGAAGGCTCTCAAGGGCATCGGTCGAG
ATCCCGGTGCCTAATGAGTGAGCTAACTTACATTAATTGCGTTGCGCTCACTGCCCGCTTTCCAGTCGGG
AAACCTGTCGTGCCAGCTGCATTAATGAATCGGCCAACGCGCGGGGAGAGGCGGTTTGCGTATTGGGCGC
CAGGGTGGTTTTTCTTTTCACCAGTGAGACGGGCAACAGCTGATTGCCCTTCACCGCCTGGCCCTGAGAG
AGTTGCAGCAAGCGGTCCACGCTGGTTTGCCCCAGCAGGCGAAAATCCTGTTTGATGGTGGTTAACGGCG
GGATATAACATGAGCTGTCTTCGGTATCGTCGTATCCCACTACCGAGATATCCGCACCAACGCGCAGCCC
GGACTCGGTAATGGCGCGCATTGCGCCCAGCGCCATCTGATCGTTGGCAACCAGCATCGCAGTGGGAACG
ATGCCCTCATTCAGCATTTGCATGGTTTGTTGAAAACCGGACATGGCACTCCAGTCGCCTTCCCGTTCCG
CTATCGGCTGAATTTGATTGCGAGTGAGATATTTATGCCAGCCAGCCAGACGCAGACGCGCCGAGACAGA
ACTTAATGGGCCCGCTAACAGCGCGATTTGCTGGTGACCCAATGCGACCAGATGCTCCACGCCCAGTCGC
GTACCGTCTTCATGGGAGAAAATAATACTGTTGATGGGTGTCTGGTCAGAGACATCAAGAAATAACGCCG
GAACATTAGTGCAGGCAGCTTCCACAGCAATGGCATCCTGGTCATCCAGCGGATAGTTAATGATCAGCCC
ACTGACGCGTTGCGCGAGAAGATTGTGCACCGCCGCTTTACAGGCTTCGACGCCGCTTCGTTCTACCATC
GACACCACCACGCTGGCACCCAGTTGATCGGCGCGAGATTTAATCGCCGCGACAATTTGCGACGGCGCGT
GCAGGGCCAGACTGGAGGTGGCAACGCCAATCAGCAACGACTGTTTGCCCGCCAGTTGTTGTGCCACGCG
GTTGGGAATGTAATTCAGCTCCGCCATCGCCGCTTCCACTTTTTCCCGCGTTTTCGCAGAAACGTGGCTG
GCCTGGTTCACCACGCGGGAAACGGTCTGATAAGAGACACCGGCATACTCTGCGACATCGTATAACGTTA
CTGGTTTCACATTCACCACCCTGAATTGACTCTCTTCCGGGCGCTATCATGCCATACCGCGAAAGGTTTT
GCGCCATTCGATGGTGTCCGGGATCTCGACGCTCTCCCTTATGCGACTCCTGCATTAGGAAGCAGCCCAG
TAGTAGGTTGAGGCCGTTGAGCACCGCCGCCGCAAGGAATGGTGCATGCAAGGAGATGGCGCCCAACAGT
CCCCCGGCCACGGGGCCTGCCACCATACCCACGCCGAAACAAGCGCTCATGAGCCCGAAGTGGCGAGCCC
GATCTTCCCCATCGGTGATGTCGGCGATATAGGCGCCAGCAACCGCACCTGTGGCGCCGGTGATGCCGGC
CACGATGCGTCCGGCGTAGAGGATCGAGATCTCGATCCCGCGAAATTAATACGACTCACTATAGGGGAAT
TGTGAGCGGATAACAATTCCCCTCTAGAAATAATTTTGTTTAACTTTAAGAAGGAGATATACCATGGGTC
ATCATCACCATCACCATTCTGACCAGGAGGCAAAACCTTCAACTGAGGACTTGGGGGATAAGAAGGAAGG
TGAATATATTAAACTCAAAGTCATTGGACAGGATAGCAGTGAGATTCACTTCAAAGTGAAAATGACAACA
CATCTCAAGAAACTCAAAGAATCATACTGTCAAAGACAGGGTGTTCCAATGAACTCACTCAGGTTTCTCT
TTGAGGGTCAGAGAATTGCTGATAATCATACTCCAAAAGAACTGGGAATGGAGGAAGAAGATGTGATTGA
AGTTTATCAGGAACAAACGGGGGGAATGCGTTTCCCCTACGGGCGGCCAGAGTTCCTGGGGCTGTCTCAG
GACGAGGTGGAGTGCAGCGCCGACCACATCGCCCGCCCCATCCTCATCCTCAAGGAGACTCGGCGGCTGC
CCTGGGCCACTGGCTACGCAGAGGTTATCAATGCCGGGAAGAGCACACACAATGAAGACCAAGCCAGCTG
TGAGGTGCTCACTGTGAAGAAGAAGGCAGGGGCCGTGACCTCAACCCCAAACAGGAACTCATCCAAGAGA
CGGTCCTCCATGGTCTCCAAAGGCGAAGAGGATAACATGGCAAGTCTGCCCGCAACCCATGAGCTTCACA
TTTTCGGGTCCATAAATGGAGTAGACTTCGATATGGTGGGTCAAGGCACAGGTAATCCAAATGATGGGTA
CGAGGAGTTGAACCTCAAAAGTACCAAAGGTGACCTTCAATTTAGTCCATGGATCTTGGTGCCGCACATA
GGATACGGATTTCATCAATACCTGCCGTACCCCGACGGAATGAGTCCATTCCAGGCAGCTATGGTTGATG
GATCTGGCTACCAGGTTCACCGCACAATGCAATTCGAGGATGGAGCCTCACTTACGGTGAACTATCGATA
TACTTATGAAGGCTCACACATAAAAGGGGAAGCCCAGGTAAAGGGCACAGGTTTTCCAGCCGATGGTCCG
GTTATGACAAACTCTCTGACTGCTGCAGATTGGTGTAGGAGTAAAAAGACATACCCGAATGACAAAACCA
TCATCTCAACTTTCAAGTGGTCATATACGACGGGCAACGGAAAGCGGTATAGATCCACAGCTAGGACGAC
GTACACGTTTGCTAAGCCGATGGCAGCGAATTATCTTAAAAATCAGCCGATGTACGTTTTTCGGAAAACG
GAACTGAAACACTCAAAAACTGAACTTAACTTTAAGGAGTGGCAGAAAGCCTTTACCGACGTGATGGGAA
TGGACGAACTCTATAAGCCCAATGGGGAAGGGCTGCAGCTGAAGGAGAACTCGGAATCCGAGGGTGTTTC
CTGCCACTATTGGTCGCTGTTTGACGGGCACGCGGGGTCCGGGGCCGCGGTGGTGGCGTCACGCCTGCTG
CAGCACCACATCACGGAGCAGCTGCAGGACATCGTGGACATCCTGAAGAACTCCGCCGTCCTGCCCCCTA
CCTGCCTGGGGGAGGAGCCTGAGAACACGCCCGCCAACAGCCGGACTCTGACCCGGGCAGCCTCCCTGCG
CGGAGGGGTGGGGGCCCCGGGCTCCCCCAGCACGCCCCCCACACGCTTCTTTACCGAGAAGAAGATTCCC
CATGAGTGCCTGGTCATCGGAGCGCTTGAAAGTGCATTCAAGGAAATGGACCTACAGATAGAACGAGAGA
GGAGTTCATATAATATATCTGGTGGCTGCACGGCCCTCATTGTGATTTGCCTTTTGGGGAAGCTGTATGT
TGCAAATGCTGGGGATAGCAGGGCCATAATCATCAGAAATGGAGAAATTATCCCCATGTCTTCAGAATTT
ACCCCCGAGACGGAGCGCCAGCGACTTCAGTACCTGGCATTCATGCAGCCTCACTTGCTGGGAAATGAGT
TCACACATTTGGAGTTTCCAAGGAGAGTACAGAGAAAGGAGCTTGGAAAGAAGATGCTCTACAGGGACTT
TAATATGACAGGCTGGGCATACAAAACCATTGAGGATGAGGACTTGAAGTTCCCCCTTATATATGGAGAA
GGCAAGAAGGCCCGGGTAATGGCAACTATTGGAGTGACCAGGGGACTTGGGGACCATGACCTGAAGGTGC
ATGACTCCAACATCTACATTAAACCATTCCTGTCTTCAGCTCCAGAGGTAAGAATCTACGATCTTTCAAA
ATATGATCATGGATCAGATGATGTGCTGATCTTGGCCACTGATGGACTCTGGGACGTTTTATCAAATGAA
GAAGTAGCAGAAGCAATCACTCAGTTTCTTCCTAACTGTGATCCAGATGATCCTCACAGGTACACACTGG
CAGCTCAGGACCTGGTGATGCGTGCCCGGGGTGTGCTGAAGGACAGAGGATGGCGGATATCTAATGACCG
ACTGGGCTCAGGAGACGACATTTCTGTATATGTCATTCCTTTAATACATGGAAACAAGCTGTCATGATGA
CGGCCGCGTAAAGATCCGGCTGCTAACAAAGCCCGAAAGGAAGCTGAGTTGGCTGCTGCCACCGCTGAGC
AATAACTAGCATAACCCCTTGGGGCCTCTAAACGGGTCTTGAGGGGTTTTTTGCTGAAAGGAGGAACTAT
ATCCGGATATCCCGCAAGAGGCCCGGCAGTACCGGCATAACCAAGCCTATGCCTACAGCATCCAGGGTGA
CGGTGCCGAGGATGACGATGAGCGCATTGTTAGATTTCATACACGGTGCCTGACTGCGTTAGCAATTTAA
CTGTGATAAACTACCGCATTAAAGCTTATCGATGATAAGCTGTCAAACATGAGAC
